>Addgene plasmid #181893 | pPHR-mCherry-RGG-GFP-RGG-mHP1alpha | addgene full sequence | sequence record 359709 | Addgene NGS Result
TAGTTATTAATAGTAATCAATTACGGGGTCATTAGTTCATAGCCCATATATGGAGTTCCGCGTTACATAA
CTTACGGTAAATGGCCCGCCTGGCTGACCGCCCAACGACCCCCGCCCATTGACGTCAATAATGACGTATG
TTCCCATAGTAACGCCAATAGGGACTTTCCATTGACGTCAATGGGTGGAGTATTTACGGTAAACTGCCCA
CTTGGCAGTACATCAAGTGTATCATATGCCAAGTACGCCCCCTATTGACGTCAATGACGGTAAATGGCCC
GCCTGGCATTATGCCCAGTACATGACCTTATGGGACTTTCCTACTTGGCAGTACATCTACGTATTAGTCA
TCGCTATTACCATGGTGATGCGGTTTTGGCAGTACATCAATGGGCGTGGATAGCGGTTTGACTCACGGGG
ATTTCCAAGTCTCCACCCCATTGACGTCAATGGGAGTTTGTTTTGGCACCAAAATCAACGGGACTTTCCA
AAATGTCGTAACAACTCCGCCCCATTGACGCAAATGGGCGGTAGGCGTGTACGGTGGGAGGTCTATATAA
GCAGAGCTGGTTTAGTGAACCGTCAGATCCGCTAGCGCTACCGGACTCAGATCTCGAGGCCACCATGAAG
ATGGACAAAAAGACTATAGTTTGGTTTAGAAGAGACCTAAGGATTGAGGATAATCCTGCATTAGCAGCAG
CTGCTCACGAAGGATCTGTTTTTCCTGTCTTCATTTGGTGTCCTGAAGAAGAAGGACAGTTTTATCCTGG
AAGAGCTTCAAGATGGTGGATGAAACAATCACTTGCTCACTTATCTCAATCCTTGAAGGCTCTTGGATCT
GACCTCACTTTAATCAAAACCCACAACACGATTTCAGCGATCTTGGATTGTATCCGCGTTACCGGTGCTA
CAAAAGTCGTCTTTAACCACCTCTATGATCCTGTTTCGTTAGTTCGGGACCATACCGTAAAGGAGAAGCT
GGTGGAACGTGGGATCTCTGTGCAAAGCTACAATGGAGATCTATTGTATGAACCGTGGGAGATATACTGC
GAAAAGGGCAAACCTTTTACGAGTTTCAATTCTTACTGGAAGAAATGCTTAGATATGTCGATTGAATCCG
TTATGCTTCCTCCTCCTTGGCGGTTGATGCCAATAACTGCAGCGGCTGAAGCGATTTGGGCGTGTTCGAT
TGAAGAACTAGGGCTGGAGAATGAGGCCGAGAAACCGAGCAATGCGTTGTTAACTAGAGCTTGGTCTCCA
GGATGGAGCAATGCTGATAAGTTACTAAATGAGTTCATCGAGAAGCAGTTGATAGATTATGCAAAGAACA
GCAAGAAAGTTGTTGGGAATTCTACTTCACTACTTTCTCCGTATCTCCATTTCGGGGAAATAAGCGTCAG
ACACGTTTTCCAGTGTGCCCGGATGAAACAAATTATATGGGCAAGAGATAAGAACAGTGAAGGAGAAGAA
AGTGCAGATCTTTTTCTTAGGGGAATCGGTTTAAGAGAGTATTCTCGGTATATATGTTTCAACTTCCCGT
TTACTCACGAGCAATCGTTGTTGAGTCATCTTCGGTTTTTCCCTTGGGATGCTGATGTTGATAAGTTCAA
GGCCTGGAGACAAGGCAGGACCGGTTATCCGTTGGTGGATGCCGGAATGAGAGAGCTTTGGGCTACCGGA
TGGATGCATAACAGAATAAGAGTGATTGTTTCAAGCTTTGCTGTGAAGTTTCTTCTCCTTCCATGGAAAT
GGGGAATGAAGTATTTCTGGGATACACTTTTGGATGCTGATTTGGAATGTGACATCCTTGGCTGGCAGTA
TATCTCTGGGAGTATCCCCGATGGCCACGAGCTTGATCGCTTGGACAATCCCGCGTTACAAGGCGCCAAA
TATGACCCAGAAGGTGAGTACATAAGGCAATGGCTTCCCGAGCTTGCGAGATTGCCAACTGAATGGATCC
ATCATCCATGGGACGCTCCTTTAACCGTACTCAAAGCTTCTGGTGTGGAACTCGGAACAAACTATGCGAA
ACCCATTGTAGACATCGACACAGCTCGTGAGCTACTAGCTAAAGCTATTTCAAGAACCCGTGAAGCACAG
ATCATGATCGGAGCAGCAGCCCGGGTCATGGTGAGCAAGGGCGAGGAGGATAACATGGCCATCATCAAGG
AGTTCATGCGCTTCAAGGTGCACATGGAGGGCTCCGTGAACGGCCACGAGTTCGAGATCGAGGGCGAGGG
CGAGGGCCGCCCCTACGAGGGCACCCAGACCGCCAAGCTGAAGGTGACCAAGGGTGGCCCCCTGCCCTTC
GCCTGGGACATCCTGTCCCCTCAGTTCATGTACGGCTCCAAGGCCTACGTGAAGCACCCCGCCGACATCC
CCGACTACTTGAAGCTGTCCTTCCCCGAGGGCTTCAAGTGGGAGCGCGTGATGAACTTCGAGGACGGCGG
CGTGGTGACCGTGACCCAGGACTCCTCCCTGCAGGACGGCGAGTTCATCTACAAGGTGAAGCTGCGCGGC
ACCAACTTCCCCTCCGACGGCCCCGTAATGCAGAAGAAGACCATGGGCTGGGAGGCCTCCTCCGAGCGGA
TGTACCCCGAGGACGGCGCCCTGAAGGGCGAGATCAAGCAGAGGCTGAAGCTGAAGGACGGCGGCCACTA
CGACGCTGAGGTCAAGACCACCTACAAGGCCAAGAAGCCCGTGCAGCTGCCCGGCGCCTACAACGTCAAC
ATCAAGTTGGACATCACCTCCCACAACGAGGACTACACCATCGTGGAACAGTACGAACGCGCCGAGGGCC
GCCACTCCACCGGCGGCATGGACGAGCTGTACCAGATGGAATCGAATCAATCTAACAACGGTGGATCGGG
AAACGCAGCATTGAATCGTGGGGGCCGTTACGTACCACCACACTTGAGAGGCGGAGATGGTGGTGCCGCC
GCTGCTGCCTCAGCCGGAGGCGACGACAGACGCGGTGGGGCCGGGGGTGGTGGCTATCGTAGAGGTGGTG
GAAATTCAGGGGGCGGCGGCGGAGGAGGCTACGATCGTGGATACAACGACAACCGGGATGACCGTGACAA
TCGGGGCGGCTCCGGCGGTTATGGCCGGGACAGAAATTACGAGGATCGCGGTTATAACGGGGGTGGTGGG
GGAGGAGGCAATCGCGGCTACAATAATAACCGCGGTGGGGGTGGAGGCGGCTATAATCGGCAGGACCGTG
GAGACGGCGGTTCTAGTAATTTCTCGCGGGGAGGGTATAACAACAGAGATGAGGGCTCAGACAACAGAGG
CTCAGGCAGATCATACAACAACGATCGGCGCGACAATGGTGGTGACGGGGGCGGAGGCGGTTCCCTCGAG
AATTTATATTTCCAGGGCATGGTGAGCAAGGGCGAGGAGCTGTTCACCGGGGTGGTGCCCATCCTGGTCG
AGCTGGACGGCGACGTAAACGGCCACAAGTTCAGCGTGTCCGGCGAGGGCGAGGGCGATGCCACCTACGG
CAAGCTGACCCTGAAGTTCATCTGCACCACCGGCAAGCTGCCCGTGCCCTGGCCCACCCTCGTGACCACC
CTGACCTACGGCGTGCAGTGCTTCAGCCGATATCCAGATCATATGAAGCAGCACGATTTCTTTAAAAGTG
CGATGCCCGAGGGTTATGTTCAGGAGCGCACCATCTTCTTCAAGGACGACGGGAATTATAAGACCCGCGC
TGAGGTTAAGTTTGAAGGGGATACCCTTGTTAACAGAATTGAGCTGAAGGGTATAGACTTTAAAGAAGAT
GGCAATATATTGGGGCACAAGCTCGAATATAATTACAACAGTCATAACGTATATATCATGGCTGACAAGC
AAAAGAATGGCATAAAAGTGAATTTTAAGATACGACACAATATAGAGGATGGTAGCGTCCAGCTTGCGGA
TCATTACCAGCAGAATACACCAATTGGTGACGGCCCAGTACTGCTGCCGGATAATCACTATCTCAGTACC
CAGAGTGCATTGTCCAAAGACCCGAACGAGAAACGCGATCACATGGTACTGCTGGAATTTGTAACGGCTG
CTGGAATTACATTGGGAATGGACGAGTTGTACAAGGAATTCGGAGGCGGTGGAAGCGAGTCTAATCAGAG
CAATAACGGGGGTAGTGGCAATGCCGCGCTCAATCGGGGAGGCCGCTACGTGCCTCCTCACCTCAGAGGG
GGCGATGGGGGCGCCGCTGCCGCTGCGAGCGCCGGTGGCGATGATCGGCGGGGAGGAGCGGGTGGAGGTG
GTTATCGCCGAGGTGGCGGGAACAGTGGGGGTGGAGGAGGCGGTGGATATGATCGAGGTTACAACGACAA
TCGGGACGATCGAGATAACAGAGGGGGTTCAGGTGGATACGGAAGAGACAGGAATTACGAGGACAGAGGA
TACAATGGCGGAGGCGGTGGGGGAGGTAATAGAGGATACAACAATAATCGAGGAGGCGGGGGGGGAGGGT
ACAATCGCCAAGACCGCGGTGATGGAGGAAGTTCTAACTTTAGCAGAGGTGGATACAACAATAGGGATGA
AGGCTCAGACAACAGAGGTTCTGGTCGAAGCTACAATAACGACAGACGCGACAACGGTGGCGATGGGTCC
GGAATGGGAAAGAAGACCAAGAGGACAGCCGACAGCTCTTCTTCAGAGGATGAGGAGGAATATGTGGTGG
AAAAGGTGTTGGACAGGCGCATGGTTAAGGGGCAAGTGGAATATCTGTTGAAGTGGAAAGGCTTTTCTGA
GGAGCACAATACTTGGGAACCTGAGAAGAACTTGGATTGTCCTGAACTAATTTCTGAGTTTATGAAAAAG
TATAAGAAGATGAAGGAGGGTGAAAACAATAAGCCCAGGGAGAAATCAGAAGGAAACAAGAGGAAATCCA
GTTTCTCCAACAGCGCTGATGATATTAAATCTAAAAAAAAGAGAGAGCAAAGCAATGATATCGCTCGGGG
CTTTGAGAGAGGACTGGAACCAGAAAAGATCATCGGAGCAACAGATTCCTGCGGTGACTTAATGTTCTTA
ATGAAATGGAAAGACACAGATGAAGCTGACCTGGTTCTTGCAAAAGAAGCTAACGTGAAGTGTCCACAGA
TTGTGATAGCATTTTATGAAGAGAGACTGACGTGGCACGCATATCCAGAGGATGCGGAAAACAAAGAAAA
AGAAAGCGCGAAGAGCTAAGCGGCCGCGACTCTAGATCATAATCAGCCATACCACATTTGTAGAGGTTTT
ACTTGCTTTAAAAAACCTCCCACACCTCCCCCTGAACCTGAAACATAAAATGAATGCAATTGTTGTTGTT
AACTTGTTTATTGCAGCTTATAATGGTTACAAATAAAGCAATAGCATCACAAATTTCACAAATAAAGCAT
TTTTTTCACTGCATTCTAGTTGTGGTTTGTCCAAACTCATCAATGTATCTTAAGGCGTAAATTGTAAGCG
TTAATATTTTGTTAAAATTCGCGTTAAATTTTTGTTAAATCAGCTCATTTTTTAACCAATAGGCCGAAAT
CGGCAAAATCCCTTATAAATCAAAAGAATAGACCGAGATAGGGT
[37 nt withheld, positions 5575-5611]
AAAGAACGTGGACTCCAACGTCAAAGG
[49 nt withheld, positions 5639-5687]
T
[91 nt withheld, positions 5689-5779]
G
[124 nt withheld, positions 5781-5904]
CAGGTGGCACTTTTCGGGGAAATGTGCGCGGAACCCCTATTTGTTTATTTTTCTAAATACATTCAAATAT
GTATCCGCTCATGAGACAATAACCCTGATAAATGCTTCAATAATATTGAAAAAGGAAGAGTCCTGAGGCG
GAAAGAACCAGCTGTGGAATGTGTGTCAGTTAGGGTGTGGAAAGTCCCCAGGCTCCCCAGCAGGCAGAAG
TATGCAAAGCATGCATCTCAATTAGTCAGCAACCAGGTGTGGAAAGTCCCCAGGCTCCCCAGCAGGCAGA
AGTATGCAAAGCATGCATCTCAATTAGTCAGCAACCATAGTCCCGCCCCTAACTCCGCCCATCCCGCCCC
TAACTCCGCCCAGTTCCGCCCATTCTCCGCCCCATGGCTGACTAATTTTTTTTATTTATGCAGAGGCCGA
GGCCGCCTCGGCCTCTGAGCTATTCCAGAAGTAGTGAGGAGGCTTTTTTGGAGGCCTAGGCTTTTGCAAA
GATCGATCAAGAGACAGGATGAGGATCGTTTCGCATGATTGAACAAGATGGATTGCACGCAGGTTCTCCG
GCCGCTTGGGTGGAGAGGCTATTCGGCTATGACTGGGCACAACAGACAATCGGCTGCTCTGATGCCGCCG
TGTTCCGGCTGTCAGCGCAGGGGCGCCCGGTTCTTTTTGTCAAGACCGACCTGTCCGGTGCCCTGAATGA
ACTGCAAGACGAGGCAGCGCGGCTATCGTGGCTGGCCACGACGGGCGTTCCTTGCGCAGCTGTGCTCGAC
GTTGTCACTGAAGCGGGAAGGGACTGGCTGCTATTGGGCGAAGTGCCGGGGCAGGATCTCCTGTCATCTC
ACCTTGCTCCTGCCGAGAAAGTATCCATCATGGCTGATGCAATGCGGCGGCTGCATACGCTTGATCCGGC
TACCTGCCCATTCGACCACCAAGCGAAACATCGCATCGAGCGAGCACGTACTCGGATGGAAGCCGGTCTT
GTCGATCAGGATGATCTGGACGAAGAGCATCAGGGGCTCGCGCCAGCCGAACTGTTCGCCAGGCTCAAGG
CGAGCATGCCCGACGGCGAGGATCTCGTCGTGACCCATGGCGATGCCTGCTTGCCGAATATCATGGTGGA
AAATGGCCGCTTTTCTGGATTCATCGACTGTGGCCGGCTGGGTGTGGCGGACCGCTATCAGGACATAGCG
TTGGCTACCCGTGATATTGCTGAAGAGCTTGGCGGCGAATGGGCTGACCGCTTCCTCGTGCTTTACGGTA
TCGCCGCTCCCGATTCGCAGCGCATCGCCTTCTATCGCCTTCTTGACGAGTTCTTCTGAGCGGGACTCTG
GGGTTCGAAATGACCGACCAAGCGACGCCCAACCTGCCATCACGAGATTTCGATTCCACCGCCGCCTTCT
ATGAAAGGTTGGGCTTCGGAATCGTTTTCCGGGACGCCGGCTGGATGATCCTCCAGCGCGGGGATCTCAT
GCTGGAGTTCTTCGCCCACCCTAGGGGGAGGCTAACTGAAACACGGAAGGAGACAATACCGGAAGGAACC
CGCGCTATGACGGCAATAAAAAGACAGAATAAAACGCACGGTGTTGGGTCGTTTGTTCATAAACGCGGGG
TTCGGTCCCAGGGCTGGCACTCTGTCGATACCCCACCGAGACCCCATTGGGGCCAATACGCCCGCGTTTC
TTCCTTTTCCCCACCCCACCCCCCAAGTTCGGGTGAAGGCCCAGGGCTCGCAGCCAACGTCGGGGCGGCA
GGCCCTGCCATAGCCTCAGGTTACTCATATATACTTTAGATTGATTTAAAACTTCATTTTTAATTTAAAA
GGATCTAGGTGAAGATCCTTTTTGATAATCTCATGACCAAAATCCCTTAACGTGAGTTTTCGTTCCACTG
AGCGTCAGACCCCGTAGAAAAGATCAAAGGATCTTCTTGAGATCCTTTTTTTCTGCGCGTAATCTGCTGC
TTGCAAACAAAAAAACCACCGCTACCAGCGGTGGTTTGTTTGCCGGATCAAGAGCTACCAACTCTTTTTC
CGAAGGTAACTGGCTTCAGCAGAGCGCAGATACCAAATACTGTTCTTCTAGTGTAGCCGTAGTTAGGCCA
CCACTTCAAGAACTCTGTAGCACCGCCTACATACCTCGCTCTGCTAATCCTGTTACCAGTGGCTGCTGCC
AGTGGCGATAAGTCGTGTCTTACCGGGTTGGACTCAAGACGATAGTTACCGGATAAGGCGCAGCGGTCGG
GCTGAACGGGGGGTTCGTGCACACAGCCCAGCTTGGAGCGAACGACCTACACCGAACTGAGATACCTACA
GCGTGAGCTATGAGAAAGCGCCACGCTTCCCGAAGGGAGAAAGGCGGACAGGTATCCGGTAAGCGGCAGG
GTCGGAACAGGAGAGCGCACGAGGGAGCTTCCAGGGGGAAACGCCTGGTATCTTTATAGTCCTGTCGGGT
TTCGCCACCTCTGACTTGAGCGTCGATTTTTGTGATGCTCGTCAGGGGGGCGGAGCCTATGGAAAAACGC
CAGCAACGCGGCCTTTTTACGGTTCCTGGCCTTTTGCTGGCCTTTTGCTCACATGTTCTTTCCTGCGTTA
TCCCCTGATTCTGTGGATAACCGTATTACCGCCATGCAT
Features (pLannotate 1.2.2; 19 found; start..end, strand, type, name):
     61..364     +  enhancer       CMV enhancer: human cytomegalovirus immediate early enhancer
    365..568     +  promoter       CMV promoter: human cytomegalovirus (CMV) immediate early promoter
    591..618     +  misc_feature   MCS (fragment): multiple cloning site
    625..2118    +  CDS            CRY2PHR: N-terminal photolyase homology region of Arabidopsis thaliana cryptochrome 2 binds to CIB1 upon exposure to blue light (Kennedy et al., 2010)
   2128..2835    +  CDS            mCherry: mCherry is a basic (constitutively fluorescent) red fluorescent protein published in 2004, derived from Discosoma sp.. It is reported to be a very rapidly-maturing monomer with low acid sensitivity.
   2836..3339    +  CDS            laf-1 (fragment): DDX3_CAEEL - Experimental evidence at protein level: Swiss-Prot protein existence level 1. Multifunctional ATP-dependent RNA helicase (PubMed:27546789). Plays a role in RNA remodeling, but is not required for RNA unwinding (PubMed:27546789). Binds to RNA in a concentration-dependent manner to stimulate annealing between two complementary strands of RNA (PubMed:26015579, PubMed:27546789). This process is also dependent upon ATP; ATP reduces binding to RNA and subsequently diminishes RNA annealing (PubMed:27546789). Involved in many cellular processes, which do not necessarily require its ATPase
   3379..4095    +  CDS            EGFP: EGFP is a basic (constitutively fluorescent) green fluorescent protein published in 1996, derived from Aequorea victoria. It is reported to be a rapidly-maturing weak dimer with moderate acid sensitivity.
   4117..4617    +  CDS            laf-1 (fragment): DDX3_CAEEL - Experimental evidence at protein level: Swiss-Prot protein existence level 1. Multifunctional ATP-dependent RNA helicase (PubMed:27546789). Plays a role in RNA remodeling, but is not required for RNA unwinding (PubMed:27546789). Binds to RNA in a concentration-dependent manner to stimulate annealing between two complementary strands of RNA (PubMed:26015579, PubMed:27546789). This process is also dependent upon ATP; ATP reduces binding to RNA and subsequently diminishes RNA annealing (PubMed:27546789). Involved in many cellular processes, which do not necessarily require its ATPase
   4624..5196    +  CDS            Cbx5: CBX5_MOUSE - Also known as Hp1a. Experimental evidence at protein level: Swiss-Prot protein existence level 1. Component of heterochromatin that recognizes and binds histone H3 tails methylated at 'Lys-9' (H3K9me), leading to epigenetic repression. In contrast, it is excluded from chromatin when 'Tyr-41' of histone H3 is phosphorylated (H3Y41ph). Can interact with lamin-B receptor (LBR). This interaction can contribute to the association of the heterochromatin with the inner nuclear membrane. Involved in the formation of functional kinetochore through interaction with MIS12 complex proteins (B
   5215..5298    +  CDS            large T antigen (fragment): large T antigen from SV40 (simian virus 40)
   5321..5442    +  polyA_signal   SV40 poly(A) signal: SV40 polyadenylation signal
   5476..5904    -  rep_origin     f1 ori (sequence partly withheld): f1 bacteriophage origin of replication; arrow indicates direction of (+) strand synthesis
   5931..6035    +  promoter       AmpR promoter: bla
   6037..6394    +  promoter       SV40 promoter: SV40 enhancer and early promoter
   6429..7223    +  CDS            NeoR/KanR: aminoglycoside phosphotransferase from Tn5; aph(3')-II (or nptII); confers resistance to neomycin, kanamycin, and G418 (Geneticin®)
   7244..7396    +  CDS            ble (fragment): BLE_KLEPN - Experimental evidence at protein level: Swiss-Prot protein existence level 1. Binding protein with a strong affinity to the bleomycin family of antibiotics. Binds to CL990; an antimitotic-antibiotic compound. From Klebsiella pneumoniae.
   7455..7502    +  polyA_signal   HSV TK poly(A) signal: herpes simplex virus thymidine kinase polyadenylation signal (Cole and Stacy, 1985)
   7593..7609    -  polyA_signal   bGH poly(A) signal (fragment): bovine growth hormone polyadenylation signal
   7831..8419    +  rep_origin     ori: high-copy-number ColE1/pMB1/pBR322/pUC origin of replication
