[The description below was written by a language model from this plasmid's Addgene catalogue record and pLannotate feature annotations shown in this document.]
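Description:
pPHR-mCherry-RGG-GFP-RGG-mHP1alpha is a mammalian expression plasmid of about 8.5 kb built on the Clontech pmCherry-N1 backbone. It replicates in E. coli from a high-copy ColE1/pUC-type origin and also carries an f1 origin. A single NeoR/KanR (aminoglycoside phosphotransferase) gene serves both hosts. The bacterial bla promoter drives it for kanamycin selection, and the SV40 enhancer/early promoter, with an HSV TK polyadenylation signal, drives it for G418 selection in mammalian cells. The annotation also picks up short ble and bGH poly(A) fragments in this region, which appear to be backbone remnants rather than functional elements.

The payload is one long fusion reading frame expressed from the CMV immediate early enhancer and promoter and terminated by the SV40 poly(A) signal. From the N terminus it comprises the photolyase homology region (PHR) of Arabidopsis thaliana cryptochrome 2, then mCherry, then an arginine/glycine-rich RGG fragment of the C. elegans helicase LAF-1. EGFP follows, then a second LAF-1 RGG fragment and mouse HP1alpha (Cbx5), the heterochromatin protein that binds H3K9-methylated histone tails. A short SV40 large T antigen fragment is annotated just downstream of Cbx5; the record does not state its role.

CRY2 PHR binds CIB1 under blue light, so illumination can recruit the soluble fusion to CIBN-tagged localizer proteins. According to the record, it can alternatively be used for light-induced optodroplet formation, with the RGG domains supplying the arginine/glycine-rich LAF-1 sequence. The two fluorescent proteins allow the effector to be visualised. The construct was deposited in connection with work testing whether mouse heterochromatin shows hallmarks of HP1-driven liquid-liquid phase separation.
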