Addgene plasmid #181893: pPHR-mCherry-RGG-GFP-RGG-mHP1alpha
Purpose: Soluble light-dependent effector protein (HP1alpha fused to the arginine/glycine-rich RGG domain of LAF-1) for optodroplet formation or recruitment to CIBN localizers
Depositing lab: Karsten Rippe. Depositing organization: Deutsches Krebsforschungszentrum (DKFZ). Publication: Mouse Heterochromatin Adopts Digital Compaction States without Showing Hallmarks of HP1-Driven Liquid-Liquid Phase Separation. Erdel F, Rademacher A, Vlijm R, Tunnermann J, Frank L, Weinmann R, Schweigert E, Yserentant K, Hummert J, Bauer C, Schumacher S, Al Alwash A, Normand C, Herten DP, Engelhardt J, Rippe K. Mol Cell. 2020 Apr 16;78(2):236-249.e7. doi: 10.1016/j.molcel.2020.02.005. Epub 2020 Feb 25. PubMed 32101700.
Backbone
  Vector backbone: pmCherry-N1
  Backbone manufacturer: Clontech
  Backbone size w/o insert (bp): 3958
  Vector type: Mammalian Expression
  Selectable markers: Neomycin (select with G418)
Growth in bacteria
  Bacterial resistance: Kanamycin, 50 μg/mL
  Growth temperature: 37°C
  Growth strain: DH5alpha
  Copy number: High Copy
Gene/Insert
  Gene/Insert name: PHR-mCherry-RGG-GFP-RGG-mHP1alpha (alt names: PHR domain of CRY2; CBX 5)
  Species: M. musculus (mouse), A. thaliana (mustard weed)
  Entrez Gene: Cbx5 (a.k.a. 2610029O15Rik, HP1, Hp1a, Hp1alpha)
  Promoter: CMV
  Tag / fusion protein: PHR-mCherry (N terminal on insert)
  Cloning method: Unknown
Terms and licenses: Academic/Nonprofit Terms; Industry Terms: Not Available to Industry
How to cite: pPHR-mCherry-RGG-GFP-RGG-mHP1alpha was a gift from Karsten Rippe (Addgene plasmid # 181893 ; http://n2t.net/addgene:181893 ; RRID:Addgene_181893)
